>Addgene plasmid #15952 | pLOVE-Oct4 | addgene partial sequence | sequence record 22320 | 15952 with WPRE-R
TTTCCAATTTTGTAATCCAGAGGTTGATTATCGATAAGCTTGATATCGAATTGTACCTAGCTGGAACCGG
AACCCTTAAACATGTATAACTTCGTATAATGTATGCTATACGAAGTTATTAGGTCCCTCGACGAATTGTC
ATTACTAACCGGTACGCGTAGAATCGAGACCGAGGAGAGGGTTAGGGATAGGCTTACCTTCGAACCGCGG
GCCCTCTAGACTCGAGCGGCCGCCACTGTGCTGGATATCAACCACTTTGTACAAGAAAGCTGGGTCTAGA
TATCTCGAGCCCCAAAGCTCCAGGTTCTCTTGTCTACCTCCCTTGCCTTGGCTCACAGCATCCCCAGGGA
GGGCTGGTGCCTCAGTTTGAATGCATGGGAGAGCCCAGAGCAGTGACGGGAACAGAGGGAAAGGCCTCGC
CCTCAGGAAAAGGGACTGAGTAGAGTGTGGTGAAGTGGGGGCTTCCATAGCCTGGGGTGCCAAAGTGGGG
ACCTGGGGGCAGAGGAAAGGATACAGCCCCCCCCTGGGAAACCCTGTAGCCTCATACTCTTCTCGTTGGG
A
