>Addgene plasmid #15952 | pLOVE-Oct4 | addgene partial sequence | sequence record 22321 | WPRE-R 5'-CATAGCGTAAAAGGAGCAACA-3'
TTGTAATCCAGAGGTTGATTATCGATAAGCTTGATATCGAATTGTACCTAGTGGAACCGGAACCCTTAAA
CATGTATAACTTCGTATAATGTATGCTATACGAAGTTATTAGGTCCCTCGACGAATTGTCATTACTAACC
GGTACGCGTAGAATCGAGACCGAGGAGAGGGTTAGGGATAGGCTTACCTTCGAACCGCGGGCCCTCTAGA
CTCGAGCGGCCGCCACTGTGCTGGATATCAACCACTTTGTACAAGAAAGCTGGGTCTAGATATCTCGAGC
CCCAAAGCTCCAGGTTCTCTTGTCTACCTCCCTTGCCTTGGCTCACAGCATCCCCAGGGAGGGCTGGTGC
CTCAGTTTGAATGCATGGGAGAGCCCAGAGCAGTGACGGGAACAGAGGGAAAGGCCTCGCCCTCAGGAAA
AGGGACTGAGTAGAGTGTGGTGAAGTGGGGGCTTCCATAGCCTGGGGTGCCAAAGTGGGGACCTGGGGGC
AGAGGAAAGGATACAGCCCCCCCCTGGGAAACCCTGTAGCCTCATACTCCTCTCGTTGGGAATACTCAAT
ACTTGATCTTTTGCCCTTCTGGCGCCGGTTACAGAACCATACTCGAACCACATCCGTCTCTAGCCCAAGC
