>Addgene plasmid #15952 | pLOVE-Oct4 | depositor partial sequence | sequence record 38950 | pLOVE-Oct4 sequence 1131 bps
ATGGCTGGACACCTGGCTTCAGACTTCGCCTTCTCACCCCCACCAGGTGGGGGTGATGGGTCAGCAGGGC
TGGAGCCGGGCTGGGTGGATCCTCGAACCTGGCTAAGCTTCCAAGGGCCTCCAGGTGGGCCTGGAATCGG
ACCAGGCTCAGAGGTATTGGGGATCTCCCCATGTCCGCCCGCATACGAGTTCTGCGGAGGGATGGCATAC
TGTGGACCTCAGGTTGGACTGGGCCTAGTCCCCCAAGTTGGCGTGGAGACTTTGCAGCCTGAGGGCCAGG
CAGGAGCACGAGTGGAAAGCAACTCAGAGGGAACCTCCTCTGAGCCCTGTGCCGACCGCCCCAATGCCGT
GAAGTTGGAGAAGGTGGAACCAACTCCCGAGGAGTCCCAGGACATGAAAGCCCTGCAGAAGGAGCTAGAA
CAGTTTGCCAAGCTGCTGAAGCAGAAGAGGATCACCTTGGGGTACACCCAGGCCGACGTGGGGCTCACCC
TGGGCGTTCTCTTTGGAAAGGTGTTCAGCCAGACCACCATCTGTCGCTTCGAGGCCTTGCAGCTCAGCCT
TAAGAACATGTGTAAGCTGCGGCCCCTGCTGGAGAAGTGGGTGGAGGAAGCCGACAACAATGAGAACCTT
CAGGAGATATGCAAATCGGAGACCCTGGTGCAGGCCCGGAAGAGAAAGCGAACTAGCATTGAGAACCGTG
TGAGGTGGAGTCTGGAGACCATGTTTCTGAAGTGCCCGAAGCCCTCCCTACAGCAGATCACTCACATCGC
CAATCAGCTTGGGCTAGAGAAGGATGTGGTTCGAGTATGGTTCTGTAACCGGCGCCAGAAGGGCAAAAGA
TCAAGTATTGAGTATTCCCAACGAGAAGAGTATGAGGCTACAGGGTTTCCCAGGGGGGGGCTGTATCCTT
TCCTCTGCCCCCAGGTCCCCACTTTGGCACCCCAGGCTATGGAAGCCCCCACTTCACCACACTCTACTCA
GTCCCTTTTCCTGAGGGCGAGGCCTTTCCCTCTGTTCCCGTCACTGCTCTGGGCTCTCCCATGCATTCAA
ACTGAGGCACCAGCCCTCCCTGGGGATGCTGTGAGCCAAGGCAAGGGAGGTAGACAAGAGAACCTGGAGC
TTTGGGGTTAA
