[The description below was written by a language model from this plasmid's Addgene catalogue record.]
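Description:
pLOVE-Oct4 is a lentiviral mammalian expression plasmid built on the pLOVE backbone and carrying the mouse Pou5f1 gene, which encodes the POU-domain transcription factor Oct4 (also called Oct3/4). It is a high-copy plasmid selected in bacteria with ampicillin and maintained in a recombination-deficient strain, as is usual for lentiviral vectors whose repeated LTR sequences can be unstable. The empty pLOVE backbone is about 8.3 kb and contains a chloramphenicol resistance–ccdB cassette. This counter-selectable region of roughly 1.5 kb is displaced by recombination when a gene of interest is introduced. Replacing it with the approximately 1.4 kb Oct4 insert gives a final plasmid of about 8.2 kb that no longer carries ccdB. The catalogue lists the cloning method as restriction enzyme, although its notes describe a recombination reaction, and the record does not resolve this discrepancy.

The Oct4 coding sequence is fused to a C-terminal V5 epitope tag, which allows the exogenous protein to be detected and distinguished from endogenous Oct4 with anti-V5 antibodies. The record does not state the promoter driving the insert, and it gives no details of the viral elements or of any mammalian selection marker. No feature table is provided to fill these gaps. As a lentiviral transfer vector, the plasmid would be packaged into viral particles for stable delivery and integration of the Oct4 transgene into target cells. The associated publication concerns the generation of induced pluripotent stem cells without drug selection, indicating that the construct was used to supply Oct4 as a reprogramming factor.
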