Addgene plasmid #15952: pLOVE-Oct4
Depositing lab: Miguel Ramalho-Santos. Depositing organization: University of California, San Francisco (UCSF). Publication: Generation of induced pluripotent stem cells in the absence of drug selection. Blelloch R, Venere M, Yen J, Ramalho-Santos M. Cell Stem Cell. 2007 Sep 13;1(3):245-7. doi: 10.1016/j.stem.2007.08.008. Epub 2007 Sep 6. PubMed 18371358.
Backbone
  Vector backbone: pLOVE
  Backbone size w/o insert (bp): 8263
  Vector type: Mammalian Expression, Lentiviral
Growth in bacteria
  Bacterial resistance: Ampicillin, 100 μg/mL
  Growth temperature: 37°C
  Growth strain: Stbl3
  Growth instructions: Expand pLOVE/GeneX in Stbl3 cells(sensitive to ccdB)
  Copy number: High Copy
Gene/Insert
  Gene/Insert name: POU domain, class 5, transcription factor 1 (Oct4) (alt name: POU5F1, OTF3)
  Species: M. musculus (mouse)
  Insert size (bp): 1398
  Mutation: The recombination reaction required to clone "Gene X" into the pLOVE vector backbone removes 1456 bp (the CmR-ccdB region). Therefore, the size of pLOVE-Oct4 is ~8205 bp.
  Entrez Gene: Pou5f1 (a.k.a. NF-A3, Oct-3, Oct-3/4, Oct-4, Oct3, Oct3/4, Oct4, Otf-3, Otf-4, Otf3, Otf3-rs7, Otf3g, Otf4)
  Tag / fusion protein: V5 (C terminal on insert)
  Cloning method: Restriction Enzyme
  Sequencing primers: 5′ n/a; 3′ V5
Terms and licenses: Academic/Nonprofit Terms; Industry Terms: Not Available to Industry
How to cite: pLOVE-Oct4 was a gift from Miguel Ramalho-Santos (Addgene plasmid # 15952)
